Addgene plasmid #100633: YCe1715 HC_Kan_RFP-p23
Purpose: (Empty Backbone) EMMA toolkit part-entry vector position 23
Depositing lab: Yizhi Cai. Depositing organization: University of Edinburgh. Publication: EMMA: An Extensible Mammalian Modular Assembly Toolkit for the Rapid Design and Production of Diverse Expression Vectors. Martella A, Matjusaitis M, Auxillos J, Pollard SM, Cai Y. ACS Synth Biol. 2017 Apr 24. doi: 10.1021/acssynbio.7b00016. PubMed 28418644.
Backbone
  Vector backbone: pSMART HC_Kan
  Vector type: Synthetic Biology
Growth in bacteria
  Bacterial resistance: Kanamycin, 50 μg/mL
  Growth temperature: 37°C
  Growth strain: DH5alpha
  Copy number: High Copy
Gene/Insert
  Gene/Insert name: None
Terms and licenses: Academic/Nonprofit Terms; Industry Terms: Not Available to Industry
Depositor comments: It is used to standardize new parts for EMMA toolkit. New DNA fragments (parts) are cloned into this plasmid replacing the RFP gene through a BsaI Golden Gate reaction. The resulting plasmid will have the part flanked by BsmBI sites and the fusion sites corresponding to position 23 of EMMA platform.
How to cite: YCe1715 HC_Kan_RFP-p23 was a gift from Yizhi Cai (Addgene plasmid # 100633 ; http://n2t.net/addgene:100633 ; RRID:Addgene_100633)
