[The description below was written by a language model from this plasmid's Addgene catalogue record and pLannotate feature annotations shown in this document.]
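Description:
YCe1715 HC_Kan_RFP-p23 is an empty part-entry ("domestication") vector from the EMMA mammalian modular assembly toolkit, built on the pSMART HC_Kan backbone and dedicated to position 23 of the EMMA assembly scheme. It is a small (about 2.9 kb) bacterial plasmid that replicates in E. coli from a high-copy ColE1/pUC-type origin and is selected with kanamycin through an aph(3')-Ia aminoglycoside phosphotransferase gene, annotated here as driven by a cat promoter. As is typical of the pSMART design, the functional modules are insulated by transcription terminators (tonB, T7Te and T3Te), which limit read-through between the cloning region, the marker and the origin.

The cloning site is occupied by a placeholder reporter cassette rather than a gene of interest. This is a BioBrick-style unit bounded by BioBrick prefix and suffix sequences. It contains a residual lacI fragment, a CAP binding site, the lac promoter and operator, the mRFP1 red fluorescent protein coding sequence, and rrnB T1 and T7Te terminators. According to the depositor, new DNA fragments are inserted by a BsaI Golden Gate reaction that replaces the RFP gene, so loss of red fluorescence would be expected to distinguish recombinant colonies from parental ones. The resulting plasmid carries the part flanked by BsmBI sites and the fusion sites specific to position 23, ready for release in a later EMMA assembly of a mammalian expression vector. The restriction sites and fusion overhangs are not annotated in the feature tables. The two sequence records (depositor and sequencing-derived) show the same features in opposite orientations and differ by only a few nucleotides in length.
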