Features (pLannotate 1.2.2; 15 found; start..end, strand, type, name):
     73..102     +  terminator     T3Te terminator: phage T3 early transcription terminator
    124..711     +  rep_origin     ori: high-copy-number ColE1/pMB1/pBR322/pUC origin of replication
    723..750     -  terminator     T7Te terminator: phage T7 early transcription terminator
    774..1589    -  CDS            KanR: aminoglycoside phosphotransferase; aph(3')-Ia; confers resistance to kanamycin in bacteria or G418 (Geneticin®) in eukaryotes
   1590..1692    -  promoter       cat promoter: promoter of the E. coli cat gene encoding chloramphenicol acetyltransferase
   1693..1724    -  terminator     tonB terminator: bidirectional E. coli tonB-P14 transcription terminator
   1808..1829    +  misc_feature   BioBrick prefix: BioBrick prefix for parts that do not start with "ATG"
   1830..1917    +  CDS            lacI (fragment): lac repressor; lacI; The lac repressor binds to the lac operator to inhibit transcription in E. coli. This inhibition can be relieved by adding lactose or isopropyl-β-D-thiogalactopyranoside (IPTG).
   1930..1951    +  protein_bind   CAP binding site: CAP binding activates transcription in the presence of cAMP. E. coli catabolite activator protein
   1966..1996    +  promoter       lac promoter: promoter for the E. coli lac operon
   2004..2020    +  protein_bind   lac operator: The lac repressor binds to the lac operator to inhibit transcription in E. coli. This inhibition can be relieved by adding lactose or isopropyl-β-D-thiogalactopyranoside (IPTG). lac repressor encoded by lacI
   2056..2730    +  CDS            mRFP1: mRFP1 is a basic (constitutively fluorescent) red fluorescent protein published in 2002, derived from Discosoma sp.. It is reported to be a somewhat slowly-maturing monomer with low acid sensitivity.
   2778..2849    +  terminator     rrnB T1 terminator: transcription terminator T1 from the E. coli rrnB gene
   2865..2892    +  terminator     T7Te terminator: phage T7 early transcription terminator
   2899..2919    +  misc_feature   BioBrick suffix: universal suffix for all parts
>Addgene plasmid #100633 | YCe1715 HC_Kan_RFP-p23 | depositor full sequence | sequence record 189550 | YCe1715 HC_Kan_RFP-p23 sequence 2939 bps
AACGAATTCAAGCTTGATATCATTCAGGACGAGCCTCAGACTCCAGCGTAACTGGACTGCAATCAACTCA
CTGGCTCACCTTCACGGGTGGGCCTTTCTTCGGTAGAAAATCAAAGGATCTTCTTGAGATCCTTTTTTTC
TGCGCGTAATCTGCTGCTTGCAAACAAAAAAACCACCGCTACCAGCGGTGGTTTGTTTGCCGGATCAAGA
GCTACCAACTCTTTTTCCGAGGTAACTGGCTTCAGCAGAGCGCAGATACCAAATACTGTTCTTCTAGTGT
AGCCGTAGTTAGGCCACCACTTCAAGAACTCTGTAGCACCGCCTACATACCTCGCTCTGCTAATCCTGTT
ACCAGTGGCTGCTGCCAGTGGCGATAAGTCGTGTCTTACCGGGTTGGACTCAAGACGATAGTTACCGGAT
AAGGCGCAGCGGTCGGGCTGAACGGGGGGTTCGTGCACACAGCCCAGCTTGGAGCGAACGACCTACACCG
AACTGAGATACCTACAGCGTGAGCTATGAGAAAGCGCCACGCTTCCCGAAGGGAGAAAGGCGGACAGGTA
TCCGGTAAGCGGCAGGGTCGGAACAGGAGAGCGCACGAGGGAGCTTCCAGGGGGAAACGCCTGGTATCTT
TATAGTCCTGTCGGGTTTCGCCACCTCTGACTTGAGCATCGATTTTTGTGATGCTCGTCAGGGGGGCGGA
GCCTATGGAAAAACGCCAGCAACGCAGAAAGGCCCACCCGAAGGTGAGCCAGGTGATTACATTTGGGCCC
TCATTAGAAAAACTCATCGAGCATCAAGTGAAACTGCAATTTATTCATATCAGGATTATCAATACCATAT
TTTTGAAAAAGCCGTTTCTGTAATGAAGGAGAAAACTCACCGAGGCAGTTCCATAGGATGGCAAGATCCT
GGTATCGGTCTGCGATTCCGACTCGTCCAACATCAATACAACCTATTAATTTCCCCTCGTCAAAAATAAG
GTTATCAAGTGAGAAATCACCATGAGTGACGACTGAATCCGGTGAGAATGGCAAAAGCTTATGCATTTCT
TTCCAGACTTGTTCAACAGGCCAGCCATTACGCTCGTCATCAAAATCACTCGCACCAACCAAACCGTTAT
TCATTCGTGATTGCGCCTGAGCGAGACGAAATACGCGATCGCCGTTAAAAGGACAATTACAAACAGGAAT
CGAATGCAACCGGCGCAGGAACACTGCCAGCGCATCAACAATATTTTCACCTGAATCAGGATATTCTTCT
AATACCTGGAATGCTGTTTTCCCTGGGATCGCAGTGGTGAGTAACCATGCATCATCAGGAGTACGGATAA
AATGCTTGATGGTCGGAAGAGGCATAAATTCCGTCAGCCAGTTTAGCCTGACCATCTCATCTGTAACATC
ATTGGCAACGCTACCTTTGCCATGTTTCAGAAACAACTCTGGCGCATCGGGCTTCCCATACAATCGATAG
ATTGTCGCACCTGATTGCCCGACATTATCGCGAGCCCATTTATACCCATATAAATCAGCATCCATGTTGG
AATTTAATCGCGGCCTCGAGCAAGACGTTTCCCGTTGAATATGGCTCATTTTAGCTTCCTTAGCTCCTGA
AAATCTCGATAACTCAAAAAATACGCCCGGTAGTGATCTTATTTCATTATGGTGAAAGTTGGAACCTCTT
ACGTGCCGATCAAGTCAAAAGCCTCCGGTCGGAGGCTTTTGACTTTCTGCTATGGAGGTCAGGTATGATT
TAAATGGTCAGTATTGAGCGATATCTAGAGAATTCGTCACGTCTCGCGAAAGAGACCGAATTCGCGGCCG
CTTCTAGAGCAATACGCAAACCGCCTCTCCCCGCGCGTTGGCCGATTCATTAATGCAGCTGGCACGACAG
GTTTCCCGACTGGAAAGCGGGCAGTGAGCGCAACGCAATTAATGTGAGTTAGCTCACTCATTAGGCACCC
CAGGCTTTACACTTTATGCTTCCGGCTCGTATGTTGTGTGGAATTGTGAGCGGATAACAATTTCACACAT
ACTAGAGAAAGAGGAGAAATACTAGATGGCTTCCTCCGAAGACGTTATCAAAGAGTTCATGCGTTTCAAA
GTTCGTATGGAAGGTTCCGTTAACGGTCACGAGTTCGAAATCGAAGGTGAAGGTGAAGGTCGTCCGTACG
AAGGTACCCAGACCGCTAAACTGAAAGTTACCAAAGGTGGTCCGCTGCCGTTCGCTTGGGACATCCTGTC
CCCGCAGTTCCAGTACGGTTCCAAAGCTTACGTTAAACACCCGGCTGACATCCCGGACTACCTGAAACTG
TCCTTCCCGGAAGGTTTCAAATGGGAACGTGTTATGAACTTCGAAGACGGTGGTGTTGTTACCGTTACCC
AGGACTCCTCCCTGCAAGACGGTGAGTTCATCTACAAAGTTAAACTGCGTGGTACCAACTTCCCGTCCGA
CGGTCCGGTTATGCAGAAAAAAACCATGGGTTGGGAAGCTTCCACCGAACGTATGTACCCGGAAGACGGT
GCTCTGAAAGGTGAAATCAAAATGCGTCTGAAACTGAAAGACGGTGGTCACTACGACGCTGAAGTTAAAA
CCACCTACATGGCTAAAAAACCGGTTCAGCTGCCGGGTGCTTACAAAACCGACATCAAACTGGACATCAC
CTCCCACAACGAAGACTACACCATCGTTGAACAGTACGAACGTGCTGAAGGTCGTCACTCCACCGGTGCT
TAATAACGCTGATAGTGCTAGTGTAGATCGCTACTAGAGCCAGGCATCAAATAAAACGAAAGGCTCAGTC
GAAAGACTGGGCCTTTCGTTTTATCTGTTGTTTGTCGGTGAACGCTCTCTACTAGAGTCACACTGGCTCA
CCTTCGGGTGGGCCTTTCTGCGTTTATATACTAGTAGCGGCCGCTGCAGGGTCTCTCACGCGAGACGAA
