Features (pLannotate 1.2.2; 15 found; start..end, strand, type, name):
     39..59      -  misc_feature   BioBrick suffix: universal suffix for all parts
     66..93      -  terminator     T7Te terminator: phage T7 early transcription terminator
    109..180     -  terminator     rrnB T1 terminator: transcription terminator T1 from the E. coli rrnB gene
    228..902     -  CDS            mRFP1: mRFP1 is a basic (constitutively fluorescent) red fluorescent protein published in 2002, derived from Discosoma sp.. It is reported to be a somewhat slowly-maturing monomer with low acid sensitivity.
    938..954     -  protein_bind   lac operator: The lac repressor binds to the lac operator to inhibit transcription in E. coli. This inhibition can be relieved by adding lactose or isopropyl-β-D-thiogalactopyranoside (IPTG). lac repressor encoded by lacI
    962..992     -  promoter       lac promoter: promoter for the E. coli lac operon
   1007..1028    -  protein_bind   CAP binding site: CAP binding activates transcription in the presence of cAMP. E. coli catabolite activator protein
   1041..1128    -  CDS            lacI (fragment): lac repressor; lacI; The lac repressor binds to the lac operator to inhibit transcription in E. coli. This inhibition can be relieved by adding lactose or isopropyl-β-D-thiogalactopyranoside (IPTG).
   1129..1150    -  misc_feature   BioBrick prefix: BioBrick prefix for parts that do not start with "ATG"
   1234..1265    +  terminator     tonB terminator: bidirectional E. coli tonB-P14 transcription terminator
   1266..1368    +  promoter       cat promoter: promoter of the E. coli cat gene encoding chloramphenicol acetyltransferase
   1369..2182    +  CDS            KanR (fragment): aminoglycoside phosphotransferase; aph(3')-Ia; confers resistance to kanamycin in bacteria or G418 (Geneticin®) in eukaryotes
   2205..2232    +  terminator     T7Te terminator: phage T7 early transcription terminator
   2244..2831    -  rep_origin     ori: high-copy-number ColE1/pMB1/pBR322/pUC origin of replication
   2853..2882    -  terminator     T3Te terminator: phage T3 early transcription terminator
>Addgene plasmid #100633 | YCe1715 HC_Kan_RFP-p23 | addgene full sequence | sequence record 192736 | Addgene NGS Result
TATCAAGCTTGAATTCGTTTCGTCTCGCGTGAGAGACCCTGCAGCGGCCGCTACTAGTATATAAACGCAG
AAAGGCCCACCCGAAGGTGAGCCAGTGTGACTCTAGTAGAGAGCGTTCACCGACAAACAACAGATAAAAC
GAAAGGCCCAGTCTTTCGACTGAGCCTTTCGTTTTATTTGATGCCTGGCTCTAGTAGCGATCTACACTAG
CACTATCAGCGTTATTAAGCACCGGTGGAGTGACGACCTTCAGCACGTTCGTACTGTTCAACGATGGTGT
AGTCTTCGTTGTGGGAGGTGATGTCCAGTTTGATGTCGGTTTTGTAAGCACCCGGCAGCTGAACCGGTTT
TTTAGCCATGTAGGTGGTTTTAACTTCAGCGTCGTAGTGACCACCGTCTTTCAGTTTCAGACGCATTTTG
ATTTCACCTTTCAGAGCACCGTCTTCCGGGTACATACGTTCGGTGGAAGCTTCCCAACCCATGGTTTTTT
TCTGCATAACCGGACCGTCGGACGGGAAGTTGGTACCACGCAGTTTAACTTTGTAGATGAACTCACCGTC
TTGCAGGGAGGAGTCCTGGGTAACGGTAACAACACCACCGTCTTCGAAGTTCATAACACGTTCCCATTTG
AAACCTTCCGGGAAGGACAGTTTCAGGTAGTCCGGGATGTCAGCCGGGTGTTTAACGTAAGCTTTGGAAC
CGTACTGGAACTGCGGGGACAGGATGTCCCAAGCGAACGGCAGCGGACCACCTTTGGTAACTTTCAGTTT
AGCGGTCTGGGTACCTTCGTACGGACGACCTTCACCTTCACCTTCGATTTCGAACTCGTGACCGTTAACG
GAACCTTCCATACGAACTTTGAAACGCATGAACTCTTTGATAACGTCTTCGGAGGAAGCCATCTAGTATT
TCTCCTCTTTCTCTAGTATGTGTGAAATTGTTATCCGCTCACAATTCCACACAACATACGAGCCGGAAGC
ATAAAGTGTAAAGCCTGGGGTGCCTAATGAGTGAGCTAACTCACATTAATTGCGTTGCGCTCACTGCCCG
CTTTCCAGTCGGGAAACCTGTCGTGCCAGCTGCATTAATGAATCGGCCAACGCGCGGGGAGAGGCGGTTT
GCGTATTGCTCTAGAAGCGGCCGCGAATTCGGTCTCTTTCGCGAGACGTGACGAATTCTCTAGATATCGC
TCAATACTGACCATTTAAATCATACCTGACCTCCATAGCAGAAAGTCAAAAGCCTCCGACCGGAGGCTTT
TGACTTGATCGGCACGTAAGAGGTTCCAACTTTCACCATAATGAAATAAGATCACTACCGGGCGTATTTT
TTGAGTTATCGAGATTTTCAGGAGCTAAGGAAGCTAAAATGAGCCATATTCAACGGGAAACGTCTTGCTC
GAGGCCGCGATTAAATTCCAACATGGATGCTGATTTATATGGGTATAAATGGGCTCGCGATAATGTCGGG
CAATCAGGTGCGACAATCTATCGATTGTATGGGAAGCCCGATGCGCCAGAGTTGTTTCTGAAACATGGCA
AAGGTAGCGTTGCCAATGATGTTACAGATGAGATGGTCAGGCTAAACTGGCTGACGGAATTTATGCCTCT
TCCGACCATCAAGCATTTTATCCGTACTCCTGATGATGCATGGTTACTCACCACTGCGATCCCAGGGAAA
ACAGCATTCCAGGTATTAGAAGAATATCCTGATTCAGGTGAAAATATTGTTGATGCGCTGGCAGTGTTCC
TGCGCCGGTTGCATTCGATTCCTGTTTGTAATTGTCCTTTTAACGGCGATCGCGTATTTCGTCTCGCTCA
GGCGCAATCACGAATGAATAACGGTTTGGTTGGTGCGAGTGATTTTGATGACGAGCGTAATGGCTGGCCT
GTTGAACAAGTCTGGAAAGAAATGCATAAGCTTTTGCCATTCTCACCGGATTCAGTCGTCACTCATGGTG
ATTTCTCACTTGATAACCTTATTTTTGACGAGGGGAAATTAATAGGTTGTATTGATGTTGGACGAGTCGG
AATCGCAGACCGATACCAGGATCTTGCCATCCTATGGAACTGCCTCGGTGAGTTTTCTCCTTCATTACAG
AAACGGCTTTTTCAAAAATATGGTATTGATAATCCTGATATGAATAAATTGCAGTTTCACTTGATGCTCG
ATGAGTTTTTCTGAGGGCCCAAATGTAATCACCTGGCTCACCTTCGGGTGGGCCTTTCTGCGTTGCTGGC
GTTTTTCCATAGGCTCCGCCCCCCTGACGAGCATCACAAAAATCGATGCTCAAGTCAGAGGTGGCGAAAC
CCGACAGGACTATAAAGATACCAGGCGTTTCCCCCTGGAAGCTCCCTCGTGCGCTCTCCTGTTCCGACCC
TGCCGCTTACCGGATACCTGTCCGCCTTTCTCCCTTCGGGAAGCGTGGCGCTTTCTCATAGCTCACGCTG
TAGGTATCTCAGTTCGGTGTAGGTCGTTCGCTCCAAGCTGGGCTGTGTGCACGAACCCCCCGTTCAGCCC
GACCGCTGCGCCTTATCCGGTAACTATCGTCTTGAGTCCAACCCGGTAAGACACGACTTATCGCCACTGG
CAGCAGCCACTGGTAACAGGATTAGCAGAGCGAGGTATGTAGGCGGTGCTACAGAGTTCTTGAAGTGGTG
GCCTAACTACGGCTACACTAGAAGAACAGTATTTGGTATCTGCGCTCTGCTGAAGCCAGTTACCTCGGAA
AAAGAGTTGGTAGCTCTTGATCCGGCAAACAAACCACCGCTGGTAGCGGTGGTTTTTTTGTTTGCAAGCA
GCAGATTACGCGCAGAAAAAAAGGATCTCAAGAAGATCCTTTGATTTTCTACCGAAGAAAGGCCCACCCG
TGAAGGTGAGCCAGTGAGTTGATTGCAGTCCAGTTACGCTGGAGTCTGAGGCTCGTCCTGAATGA
